Addgene plasmid #116186: pHAGE-BRAF-N486D
Purpose: Lentiviral expression of BRAF N486D
Depositing lab: Gordon Mills & Kenneth Scott. Depositing organization: Baylor College of Medicine. Publication: Systematic Functional Annotation of Somatic Mutations in Cancer. Ng PK, Li J, Jeong KJ, Shao S, Chen H, Tsang YH, Sengupta S, Wang Z, Bhavana VH, Tran R, Soewito S, Minussi DC, Moreno D, Kong K, Dogruluk T, Lu H, Gao J, Tokheim C, Zhou DC, Johnson AM, Zeng J, Ip CKM, Ju Z, Wester M, Yu S, Li Y, Vellano CP, Schultz N, Karchin R, Ding L, Lu Y, Cheung LWT, Chen K, Shaw KR, Meric-Bernstam F, Scott KL, Yi S, Sahni N, Liang H, Mills GB. Cancer Cell. 2018 Mar 12;33(3):450-462.e10. doi: 10.1016/j.ccell.2018.01.021. PubMed 29533785.
Backbone
  Vector backbone: pHAGE
  Vector type: Lentiviral
Growth in bacteria
  Bacterial resistance: Ampicillin, 100 μg/mL
  Growth temperature: 37°C
  Growth strain: Stbl3
  Copy number: High Copy
Gene/Insert
  Gene/Insert name: BRAF
  Species: H. sapiens (human)
  Mutation: N486D
  Entrez Gene: BRAF (a.k.a. B-RAF1, B-raf, BRAF-1, BRAF1, NS7, RAFB1)
  Cloning method: Gateway Cloning
Terms and licenses: Academic/Nonprofit Terms; Industry Terms: Not Available to Industry
How to cite: pHAGE-BRAF-N486D was a gift from Gordon Mills & Kenneth Scott (Addgene plasmid # 116186 ; http://n2t.net/addgene:116186 ; RRID:Addgene_116186)
