[The description below was written by a language model from this plasmid's Addgene catalogue record and pLannotate feature annotations shown in this document.]
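Description:
pHAGE-BRAF-N486D is an HIV-1-based lentiviral expression plasmid of about 10.8 kb, built on the pHAGE backbone to deliver a mutant form of human BRAF, the serine/threonine kinase that phosphorylates MAP2K1 and activates the MAP kinase pathway. It is propagated in E. coli through a high-copy ColE1/pUC-type origin with ampicillin selection (AmpR, β-lactamase). A recombination-deficient strain is recorded for growth, as is usual for plasmids carrying repeated LTRs. The viral framework consists of a truncated 5' LTR, the Ψ packaging signal with a partial gag region, the Rev response element for Rev-dependent nuclear export of the genomic RNA, the cPPT/CTS element that aids nuclear import, and a ΔU3 self-inactivating 3' LTR. Viral proteins are not encoded beyond short annotated fragments, so packaging functions must be supplied in trans.

The payload is driven by the strong constitutive human EF-1α promoter. The BRAF open reading frame carrying the N486D substitution sits between attB1 and attB2 sites, consistent with its introduction by Gateway recombination. A V5 epitope tag is annotated just downstream of attB2, but the record does not say whether the BRAF coding sequence reads through into it. An EMCV IRES then directs translation of EGFP from the same transcript, so transduced cells can be identified or sorted by fluorescence, and a WPRE enhances expression of the bicistronic message. No mammalian drug-selection marker is annotated. The construct is intended for lentiviral expression of BRAF N486D and comes from a study that systematically annotated the function of somatic mutations found in cancer.
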