Features (pLannotate 1.2.2; 27 found; start..end, strand, type, name):
      1..118     +  misc_feature   cPPT/CTS: central polypurine tract and central termination sequence of HIV-1
    166..1344    +  promoter       EF-1α promoter: strong constitutive promoter for human elongation factor EF-1α
   1365..1385    +  protein_bind   attB1: mutant version of attB; core recombination site for the Gateway® BP reaction BP Clonase™
   1391..3688    +  CDS            BRAF: BRAF_HUMAN - Also known as BRAF1, RAFB1. Experimental evidence at protein level: Swiss-Prot protein existence level 1. Protein kinase involved in the transduction of mitogenic signals from the cell membrane to the nucleus (Probable). Phosphorylates MAP2K1, and thereby activates the MAP kinase signal transduction pathway (PubMed:21441910, PubMed:29433126). May play a role in the postsynaptic responses of hippocampal neurons (PubMed:1508179). From Homo sapiens (Human).
   3693..3717    -  protein_bind   attB2: mutant version of attB; recombination site for the Gateway® BP reaction BP Clonase™
   3770..3811    +  CDS            V5 tag: epitope tag from simian virus 5
   3937..4399    +  misc_feature   IRES: internal ribosome entry site (IRES) of the encephalomyocarditis virus (EMCV)
   4413..5132    +  CDS            EGFP: the original enhanced GFP (Yang et al., 1996) mammalian codon-optimized
   5146..5734    +  misc_feature   WPRE: woodchuck hepatitis virus posttranscriptional regulatory element
   5742..5807    +  CDS            nef (fragment): NEF_HV1Z2 - Experimental evidence at protein level: Swiss-Prot protein existence level 1. Extracellular Nef protein targets CD4(+) T-lymphocytes for apoptosis by interacting with CXCR4 surface receptors. From Human immunodeficiency virus type 1 group M subtype D (isolate Z2/CDC-Z34) (HIV-1).
   5809..6042    +  LTR            3' LTR (ΔU3): self-inactivating 3' long terminal repeat (LTR) from HIV-1
   6247..6351    +  promoter       AmpR promoter: bla
   6352..7212    +  CDS            AmpR: β-lactamase; bla; confers resistance to ampicillin, carbenicillin, and related antibiotics
   7383..7971    +  rep_origin     ori: high-copy-number ColE1/pMB1/pBR322/pUC origin of replication
   8154..8208    +  CDS            lacI (fragment): lac repressor; lacI; The lac repressor binds to the lac operator to inhibit transcription in E. coli. This inhibition can be relieved by adding lactose or isopropyl-β-D-thiogalactopyranoside (IPTG).
   8214..8307    +  rep_origin     SV40 ori (fragment): SV40 origin of replication
   8332..8369    +  CDS            lacI (fragment): lac repressor; lacI; The lac repressor binds to the lac operator to inhibit transcription in E. coli. This inhibition can be relieved by adding lactose or isopropyl-β-D-thiogalactopyranoside (IPTG).
   8382..8403    +  protein_bind   CAP binding site: CAP binding activates transcription in the presence of cAMP. E. coli catabolite activator protein
   8418..8448    +  promoter       lac promoter: promoter for the E. coli lac operon
   8452..8474    +  protein_bind   lac operator (fragment): The lac repressor binds to the lac operator to inhibit transcription in E. coli. This inhibition can be relieved by adding lactose or isopropyl-β-D-thiogalactopyranoside (IPTG). lac repressor encoded by lacI
   8506..8589    +  polyA_signal   SV40 poly(A) signal (fragment): SV40 polyadenylation signal
   8756..9085    +  CDS            nef (fragment): NEF_HV1BR - Experimental evidence at protein level: Swiss-Prot protein existence level 1. Extracellular Nef protein targets CD4(+) T-lymphocytes for apoptosis by interacting with CXCR4 surface receptors (PubMed:14990729). From Human immunodeficiency virus type 1 group M subtype B (isolate BRU/LAI) (HIV-1).
   9133..9390    +  LTR            5' LTR (truncated): truncated 5' long terminal repeat (LTR) from HIV-1
   9437..9562    +  misc_feature   HIV-1 Ψ: packaging signal of human immunodeficiency virus type 1
   9546..9884    +  CDS            HIV-1 gag (fragment): gag protein from human immunodeficiency virus 1; gag
  10059..10292   +  misc_feature   RRE: The Rev response element (RRE) of HIV-1 allows for Rev-dependent mRNA export from the nucleus to the cytoplasm.
  10669..10769   +  CDS            Rev (fragment): human immunodeficiency virus 1 (HIV-1) Rev protein; rev; enhances nuclear export of unspliced and incompletely spliced viral mRNAs
>Addgene plasmid #116186 | pHAGE-BRAF-N486D | addgene full sequence | sequence record 250705 | Addgene NGS Result
TTTTAAAAGAAAAGGGGGGATTGGGGGGTACAGTGCAGGGGAAAGAATAGTAGACATAATAGCAACAGAC
ATACAAACTAAAGAATTACAAAAACAAATTACAAAAATTCAAAATTTTCGGGTTTATTACAGGGACAGCA
GAGATCCAGTTTGGACTAGTCGTGAGGCTCCGGTGCCCGTCAGTGGGCAGAGCGCACATCGCCCACAGTC
CCCGAGAAGTTGGGGGGAGGGGTCGGCAATTGAACCGGTGCCTAGAGAAGGTGGCGCGGGGTAAACTGGG
AAAGTGATGTCGTGTACTGGCTCCGCCTTTTTCCCGAGGGTGGGGGAGAACCGTATATAAGTGCAGTAGT
CGCCGTGAACGTTCTTTTTCGCAACGGGTTTGCCGCCAGAACACAGGTAAGTGCCGTGTGTGGTTCCCGC
GGGCCTGGCCTCTTTACGGGTTATGGCCCTTGCGTGCCTTGAATTACTTCCACCTGGCTGCAGTACGTGA
TTCTTGATCCCGAGCTTCGGGTTGGAAGTGGGTGGGAGAGTTCGAGGCCTTGCGCTTAAGGAGCCCCTTC
GCCTCGTGCTTGAGTTGAGGCCTGGCCTGGGCGCTGGGGCCGCCGCGTGCGAATCTGGTGGCACCTTCGC
GCCTGTCTCGCTGCTTTCGATAAGTCTCTAGCCATTTAAAATTTTTGATGACCTGCTGCGACGCTTTTTT
TCTGGCAAGATAGTCTTGTAAATGCGGGCCAAGATCTGCACACTGGTATTTCGGTTTTTGGGGCCGCGGG
CGGCGACGGGGCCCGTGCGTCCCAGCGCACATGTTCGGCGAGGCGGGGCCTGCGAGCGCGGCCACCGAGA
ATCGGACGGGGGTAGTCTCAAGCTGGCCGGCCTGCTCTGGTGCCTGGCCTCGCGCCGCCGTGTATCGCCC
CGCCCTGGGCGGCAAGGCTGGCCCGGTCGGCACCAGTTGCGTGAGCGGAAAGATGGCCGCTTCCCGGCCC
TGCTGCAGGGAGCTCAAAATGGAGGACGCGGCGCTCGGGAGAGCGGGCGGGTGAGTCACCCACACAAAGG
AAAAGGGCCTTTCCGTCCTCAGCCGTCGCTTCATGTGACTCCACGGAGTACCGGGCGCCGTCCAGGCACC
TCGATTAGTTCTCGAGCTTTTGGAGTACGTCGTCTTTAGGTTGGGGGGAGGGGTTTTATGCGATGGAGTT
TCCCCACACTGAGTGGGTGGAGACTGAAGTTAGGCCAGCTTGGCACTTGATGTAATTCTCCTTGGAATTT
GCCCTTTTTGAGTTTGGATCTTGGTTCATTCTCAAGCCTCAGACAGTGGTTCAAAGTTTTTTTCTTCCAT
TTCAGGTGTCGTGAAGCGGCCCTGCAGATATCAACAAGTTTGTACAAAAAAGCAGGCACCATGGCGGCGC
TGAGCGGTGGCGGTGGTGGCGGCGCGGAGCCGGGCCAGGCTCTGTTCAACGGGGACATGGAGCCCGAGGC
CGGCGCCGGCGCCGGCGCCGCGGCCTCTTCGGCTGCGGACCCTGCCATTCCGGAGGAGGTGTGGAATATC
AAACAAATGATTAAGTTGACACAGGAACATATAGAGGCCCTATTGGACAAATTTGGTGGGGAGCATAATC
CACCATCAATATATCTGGAGGCCTATGAAGAATACACCAGCAAGCTAGATGCACTCCAACAAAGAGAACA
ACAGTTATTGGAATCTCTGGGGAACGGAACTGATTTTTCTGTTTCTAGCTCTGCATCAATGGATACCGTT
ACATCTTCTTCCTCTTCTAGCCTTTCAGTGCTACCTTCATCTCTTTCAGTTTTTCAAAATCCCACAGATG
TGGCACGGAGCAACCCCAAGTCACCACAAAAACCTATCGTTAGAGTCTTCCTGCCCAACAAACAGAGGAC
AGTGGTACCTGCAAGGTGTGGAGTTACAGTCCGAGACAGTCTAAAGAAAGCACTGATGATGAGAGGTCTA
ATCCCAGAGTGCTGTGCTGTTTACAGAATTCAGGATGGAGAGAAGAAACCAATTGGTTGGGACACTGATA
TTTCCTGGCTTACTGGAGAAGAATTGCATGTGGAAGTGTTGGAGAATGTTCCACTTACAACACACAACTT
TGTACGAAAAACGTTTTTCACCTTAGCATTTTGTGACTTTTGTCGAAAGCTGCTTTTCCAGGGTTTCCGC
TGTCAAACATGTGGTTATAAATTTCACCAGCGTTGTAGTACAGAAGTTCCACTGATGTGTGTTAATTATG
ACCAACTTGATTTGCTGTTTGTCTCCAAGTTCTTTGAACACCACCCAATACCACAGGAAGAGGCGTCCTT
AGCAGAGACTGCCCTAACATCTGGATCATCCCCTTCCGCACCCGCCTCGGACTCTATTGGGCCCCAAATT
CTCACCAGTCCGTCTCCTTCAAAATCCATTCCAATTCCACAGCCCTTCCGACCAGCAGATGAAGATCATC
GAAATCAATTTGGGCAACGAGACCGATCCTCATCAGCTCCCAATGTGCATATAAACACAATAGAACCTGT
CAATATTGATGACTTGATTAGAGACCAAGGATTTCGTGGTGATGGAGGATCAACCACAGGTTTGTCTGCT
ACCCCCCCTGCCTCATTACCTGGCTCACTAACTAACGTGAAAGCCTTACAGAAATCTCCAGGACCTCAGC
GAGAAAGGAAGTCATCTTCATCCTCAGAAGACAGGAATCGAATGAAAACACTTGGTAGACGGGACTCGAG
TGATGATTGGGAGATTCCTGATGGGCAGATTACAGTGGGACAAAGAATTGGATCTGGATCATTTGGAACA
GTCTACAAGGGAAAGTGGCATGGTGATGTGGCAGTGAAAATGTTGGATGTGACAGCACCTACACCTCAGC
AGTTACAAGCCTTCAAAAATGAAGTAGGAGTACTCAGGAAAACACGACATGTGAATATCCTACTCTTCAT
GGGCTATTCCACAAAGCCACAACTGGCTATTGTTACCCAGTGGTGTGAGGGCTCCAGCTTGTATCACCAT
CTCCATATCATTGAGACCAAATTTGAGATGATCAAACTTATAGATATTGCACGACAGACTGCACAGGGCA
TGGATTACTTACACGCCAAGTCAATCATCCACAGAGACCTCAAGAGTAATAATATATTTCTTCATGAAGA
CCTCACAGTAAAAATAGGTGATTTTGGTCTAGCTACAGTGAAATCTCGATGGAGTGGGTCCCATCAGTTT
GAACAGTTGTCTGGATCCATTTTGTGGATGGCACCAGAAGTCATCAGAATGCAAGATAAAAATCCATACA
GCTTTCAGTCAGATGTATATGCATTTGGAATTGTTCTGTATGAATTGATGACTGGACAGTTACCTTATTC
AAACATCAACAACAGGGACCAGATAATTTTTATGGTGGGACGAGGATACCTGTCTCCAGATCTCAGTAAG
GTACGGAGTAACTGTCCAAAAGCCATGAAGAGATTAATGGCAGAGTGCCTCAAAAAGAAAAGAGATGAGA
GACCACTCTTTCCCCAAATTCTCGCCTCTATTGAGCTGCTGGCCCGCTCATTGCCAAAAATTCACCGCAG
TGCATCAGAACCCTCCTTGAATCGGGCTGGTTTCCAAACAGAGGATTTTAGTCTATATGCTTGTGCTTCT
CCAAAAACACCCATCCAGGCAGGGGGATATGGTGCGTTTCCTGTCCACTAGAACCCAGCTTTCTTGTACA
AAGTGGTTGATATCCAGCACAGTGGCGGCCGCTCGAGTCTAGAGGGCCCGCGGTTCGAAGGTAAGCCTAT
CCCTAACCCTCTCCTCGGTCTCGATTCTACGCGTACCGGTTAGTAATGAGATCCCTCCCCCCCCCCTAAC
GTTACTGGCCGAAGCCGCTTGGAATAAGGCCGGTGTGCGTTTGTCTATATGTTATTTTCCACCATATTGC
CGTCTTTTGGCAATGTGAGGGCCCGGAAACCTGGCCCTGTCTTCTTGACGAGCATTCCTAGGGGTCTTTC
CCCTCTCGCCAAAGGAATGCAAGGTCTGTTGAATGTCGTGAAGGAAGCAGTTCCTCTGGAAGCTTCTTGA
AGACAAACAACGTCTGTAGCGACCCTTTGCAGGCAGCGGAACCCCCCACCTGGCGACAGGTGCCTCTGCG
GCCAAAAGCCACGTGTATAAGATACACCTGCAAAGGCGGCACAACCCCAGTGCCACGTTGTGAGTTGGAT
AGTTGTGGAAAGAGTCAAATGGCTCTCCTCAAGCGTATTCAACAAGGGGCTGAAGGATGCCCAGAAGGTA
CCCCATTGTATGGGATCTGATCTGGGGCCTCGGTGCACATGCTTTACATGTGTTTAGTCGAGGTTAAAAA
AACGTCTAGGCCCCCCGAACCACGGGGACGTGGTTTTCCTTTGAAAAACACGATGATAATATGGCCACAC
ATATGGTGAGCAAGGGCGAGGAGCTGTTCACCGGGGTGGTGCCCATCCTGGTCGAGCTGGACGGCGACGT
AAACGGCCACAAGTTCAGCGTGTCCGGCGAGGGCGAGGGCGATGCCACCTACGGCAAGCTGACCCTGAAG
TTCATCTGCACCACCGGCAAGCTGCCCGTGCCCTGGCCCACCCTCGTGACCACCCTGACCTACGGCGTGC
AGTGCTTCAGCCGCTACCCCGACCACATGAAGCAGCACGACTTCTTCAAGTCCGCCATGCCCGAAGGCTA
CGTCCAGGAGCGCACCATCTTCTTCAAGGACGACGGCAACTACAAGACCCGCGCCGAGGTGAAGTTCGAG
GGCGACACCCTGGTGAACCGCATCGAGCTGAAGGGCATCGACTTCAAGGAGGACGGCAACATCCTGGGGC
ACAAGCTGGAGTACAACTACAACAGCCACAACGTCTATATCATGGCCGACAAGCAGAAGAACGGCATCAA
GGTGAACTTCAAGATCCGCCACAACATCGAGGACGGCAGCGTGCAGCTCGCCGACCACTACCAGCAGAAC
ACCCCCATCGGCGACGGCCCCGTGCTGCTGCCCGACAACCACTACCTGAGCACCCAGTCCGCCCTGAGCA
AAGACCCCAACGAGAAGCGCGATCACATGGTCCTGCTGGAGTTCGTGACCGCCGCCGGGATCACTCTCGG
CATGGACGAGCTGTACAAGTAAATCGATAGATCCTAATCAACCTCTGGATTACAAAATTTGTGAAAGATT
GACTGGTATTCTTAACTATGTTGCTCCTTTTACGCTATGTGGATACGCTGCTTTAATGCCTTTGTATCAT
GCTATTGCTTCCCGTATGGCTTTCATTTTCTCCTCCTTGTATAAATCCTGGTTGCTGTCTCTTTATGAGG
AGTTGTGGCCCGTTGTCAGGCAACGTGGCGTGGTGTGCACTGTGTTTGCTGACGCAACCCCCACTGGTTG
GGGCATTGCCACCACCTGTCAGCTCCTTTCCGGGACTTTCGCTTTCCCCCTCCCTATTGCCACGGCGGAA
CTCATCGCCGCCTGCCTTGCCCGCTGCTGGACAGGGGCTCGGCTGTTGGGCACTGACAATTCCGTGGTGT
TGTCGGGGAAATCATCGTCCTTTCCTTGGCTGCTCGCCTGTGTTGCCACCTGGATTCTGCGCGGGACGTC
CTTCTGCTACGTCCCTTCGGCCCTCAATCCAGCGGACCTTCCTTCCCGCGGCCTGCTGCCGGCTCTGCGG
CCTCTTCCGCGTCTTCGCCTTCGCCCTCAGACGAGTCGGATCTCCCTTTGGGCCGCCTCCCCGCCTGAGA
TCCTTTAAGACCAATGACTTACAAGGCAGCTGTAGATCTTAGCCACTTTTTAAAAGAAAAGGGGGGACTG
GAAGGGCTAATTCACTCCCAACGAAGACAAGATCTGCTTTTTGCTTGTACTGGGTCTCTCTGGTTAGACC
AGATCTGAGCCTGGGAGCTCTCTGGCTAACTAGGGAACCCACTGCTTAAGCCTCAATAAAGCTTGCCTTG
AGTGCTTCAAGTAGTGTGTGCCCGTCTGTTGTGTGACTCTGGTAACTAGAGATCCCTCAGACCCTTTTAG
TCAGTGTGGAAAATCTCTAGCAGTAGTAGTTCATGTCATCTTATTATTCAGTATTTATAACTTGCAAAGA
AATGAATATCAGAGAGTGAGAGGCCCGGGTTAATTAAGGAAAGGGCTAGATCATTCTTGAAGACGAAAGG
GCCTCGTGATACGCCTATTTTTATAGGTTAATGTCATGATAATAATGGTTTCTTAGACGTCAGGTGGCAC
TTTTCGGGGAAATGTGCGCGGAACCCCTATTTGTTTATTTTTCTAAATACATTCAAATATGTATCCGCTC
ATGAGACAATAACCCTGATAAATGCTTCAATAATATTGAAAAAGGAAGAGTATGAGTATTCAACATTTCC
GTGTCGCCCTTATTCCCTTTTTTGCGGCATTTTGCCTTCCTGTTTTTGCTCACCCAGAAACGCTGGTGAA
AGTAAAAGATGCTGAAGATCAGTTGGGTGCACGAGTGGGTTACATCGAACTGGATCTCAACAGCGGTAAG
ATCCTTGAGAGTTTTCGCCCCGAAGAACGTTTTCCAATGATGAGCACTTTTAAAGTTCTGCTATGTGGCG
CGGTATTATCCCGTGTTGACGCCGGGCAAGAGCAACTCGGTCGCCGCATACACTATTCTCAGAATGACTT
GGTTGAGTACTCACCAGTCACAGAAAAGCATCTTACGGATGGCATGACAGTAAGAGAATTATGCAGTGCT
GCCATAACCATGAGTGATAACACTGCGGCCAACTTACTTCTGACAACGATCGGAGGACCGAAGGAGCTAA
CCGCTTTTTTGCACAACATGGGGGATCATGTAACTCGCCTTGATCGTTGGGAACCGGAGCTGAATGAAGC
CATACCAAACGACGAGCGTGACACCACGATGCCTGTAGCAATGGCAACAACGTTGCGCAAACTATTAACT
GGCGAACTACTTACTCTAGCTTCCCGGCAACAATTAATAGACTGGATGGAGGCGGATAAAGTTGCAGGAC
CACTTCTGCGCTCGGCCCTTCCGGCTGGCTGGTTTATTGCTGATAAATCTGGAGCCGGTGAGCGTGGGTC
TCGCGGTATCATTGCAGCACTGGGGCCAGATGGTAAGCCCTCCCGTATCGTAGTTATCTACACGACGGGG
AGTCAGGCAACTATGGATGAACGAAATAGACAGATCGCTGAGATAGGTGCCTCACTGATTAAGCATTGGT
AACTGTCAGACCAAGTTTACTCATATATACTTTAGATTGATTTAAAACTTCATTTTTAATTTAAAAGGAT
CTAGGTGAAGATCCTTTTTGATAATCTCATGACCAAAATCCCTTAACGTGAGTTTTCGTTCCACTGAGCG
TCAGACCCCGTAGAAAAGATCAAAGGATCTTCTTGAGATCCTTTTTTTCTGCGCGTAATCTGCTGCTTGC
AAACAAAAAAACCACCGCTACCAGCGGTGGTTTGTTTGCCGGATCAAGAGCTACCAACTCTTTTTCCGAA
GGTAACTGGCTTCAGCAGAGCGCAGATACCAAATACTGTTCTTCTAGTGTAGCCGTAGTTAGGCCACCAC
TTCAAGAACTCTGTAGCACCGCCTACATACCTCGCTCTGCTAATCCTGTTACCAGTGGCTGCTGCCAGTG
GCGATAAGTCGTGTCTTACCGGGTTGGACTCAAGACGATAGTTACCGGATAAGGCGCAGCGGTCGGGCTG
AACGGGGGGTTCGTGCACACAGCCCAGCTTGGAGCGAACGACCTACACCGAACTGAGATACCTACAGCGT
GAGCTATGAGAAAGCGCCACGCTTCCCGAAGGGAGAAAGGCGGACAGGTATCCGGTAAGCGGCAGGGTCG
GAACAGGAGAGCGCACGAGGGAGCTTCCAGGGGGAAACGCCTGGTATCTTTATAGTCCTGTCGGGTTTCG
CCACCTCTGACTTGAGCGTCGATTTTTGTGATGCTCGTCAGGGGGGCGGAGCCTATGGAAAAACGCCAGC
AACGCGGCCTTTTTACGGTTCCTGGCCTTTTGCTGGCCTTTTGCTCACATGTTCTTTCCTGCGTTATCCC
CTGATTCTGTGGATAACCGTATTACCGCCTTTGAGTGAGCTGATACCGCTCGCCGCAGCCGAACGACCGA
GCGCAGCGAGTCAGTGAGCGAGGAAGCGGAAGAGCGCCCAATACGCAAACCGCCTCTCCCCGCGCGTTGG
CCGATTCATTAATGCAGCAAGCTCATGGCTGACTAATTTTTTTTATTTATGCAGAGGCCGAGGCCGCCTC
GGCCTCTGAGCTATTCCAGAAGTAGTGAGGAGGCTTTTTTGGAGGCCTAGGCTTTTGCAAAAAGCTCCCC
GTGGCACGACAGGTTTCCCGACTGGAAAGCGGGCAGTGAGCGCAACGCAATTAATGTGAGTTAGCTCACT
CATTAGGCACCCCAGGCTTTACACTTTATGCTTCCGGCTCGTATGTTGTGTGGAATTGTGAGCGGATAAC
AATTTCACACAGGAAACAGCTATGACATGATTACGAATTTCACAAATAAAGCATTTTTTTCACTGCATTC
TAGTTGTGGTTTGTCCAAACTCATCAATGTATCTTATCATGTCTGGATCAACTGGATAACTCAAGCTAAC
CAAAATCATCCCAAACTTCCCACCCCATACCCTATTACCACTGCCAATTACCTGTGGTTTCATTTACTCT
AAACCTGTGATTCCTCTGAATTATTTTCATTTTAAAGAAATTGTATTTGTTAAATATGTACTACAAACTT
AGTAGTTGGAAGGGCTAATTCACTCCCAAAGAAGACAAGATATCCTTGATCTGTGGATCTACCACACACA
AGGCTACTTCCCTGATTAGCAGAACTACACACCAGGGCCAGGGGTCAGATATCCACTGACCTTTGGATGG
TGCTACAAGCTAGTACCAGTTGAGCCAGATAAGGTAGAAGAGGCCAATAAAGGAGAGAACACCAGCTTGT
TACACCCTGTGAGCCTGCATGGGATGGATGACCCGGAGAGAGAAGTGTTAGAGTGGAGGTTTGACAGCCG
CCTAGCATTTCATCACGTGGCCCGAGAGCTGCATCCGGAGTACTTCAAGAACTGCTGATATCGAGCTTGC
TACAAGGGACTTTCCGCTGGGGACTTTCCAGGGAGGCGTGGCCTGGGCGGGACTGGGGAGTGGCGAGCCC
TCAGATCCTGCATATAAGCAGCTGCTTTTTGCCTGTACTGGGTCTCTCTGGTTAGACCAGATCTGAGCCT
GGGAGCTCTCTGGCTAACTAGGGAACCCACTGCTTAAGCCTCAATAAAGCTTGCCTTGAGTGCTTCAAGT
AGTGTGTGCCCGTCTGTTGTGTGACTCTGGTAACTAGAGATCCCTCAGACCCTTTTAGTCAGTGTGGAAA
ATCTCTAGCAGTGGCGCCCGAACAGGGACTTGAAAGCGAAAGGGAAACCAGAGGAGCTCTCTCGACGCAG
GACTCGGCTTGCTGAAGCGCGCACGGCAAGAGGCGAGGGGCGGCGACTGGTGAGTACGCCAAAAATTTTG
ACTAGCGGAGGCTAGAAGGAGAGAGATGGGTGCGAGAGCGTCAGTATTAAGCGGGGGAGAATTAGATCGC
GATGGGAAAAAATTCGGTTAAGGCCAGGGGGAAAGAAAAAATATAAATTAAAACATATAGTATGGGCAAG
CAGGGAGCTAGAACGATTCGCAGTTAATCCTGGCCTGTTAGAAACATCAGAAGGCTGTAGACAAATACTG
GGACAGCTACAACCATCCCTTCAGACAGGATCAGAAGAACTTAGATCATTATATAATACAGTAGCAACCC
TCTATTGTGTGCATCAAAGGATAGAGATAAAAGACACCAAGGAAGCTTTAGACAAGATAGAGGAAGAGCA
AAACAAAAGTAAGACCACCGCACAGCAAGCGGCCGGCCGCTGATCTTCAGACCTGGAGGAGGAGATATGA
GGGACAATTGGAGAAGTGAATTATATAAATATAAAGTAGTAAAAATTGAACCATTAGGAGTAGCACCCAC
CAAGGCAAAGAGAAGAGTGGTGCAGAGAGAAAAAAGAGCAGTGGGAATAGGAGCTTTGTTCCTTGGGTTC
TTGGGAGCAGCAGGAAGCACTATGGGCGCAGCGTCAATGACGCTGACGGTACAGGCCAGACAATTATTGT
CTGGTATAGTGCAGCAGCAGAACAATTTGCTGAGGGCTATTGAGGCGCAACAGCATCTGTTGCAACTCAC
AGTCTGGGGCATCAAGCAGCTCCAGGCAAGAATCCTGGCTGTGGAAAGATACCTAAAGGATCAACAGCTC
CTGGGGATTTGGGGTTGCTCTGGAAAACTCATTTGCACCACTGCTGTGCCTTGGAATGCTAGTTGGAGTA
ATAAATCTCTGGAACAGATTTGGAATCACACGACCTGGATGGAGTGGGACAGAGAAATTAACAATTACAC
AAGCTTAATACACTCCTTAATTGAAGAATCGCAAAACCAGCAAGAAAAGAATGAACAAGAATTATTGGAA
TTAGATAAATGGGCAAGTTTGTGGAATTGGTTTAACATAACAAATTGGCTGTGGTATATAAAATTATTCA
TAATGATAGTAGGAGGCTTGGTAGGTTTAAGAATAGTTTTTGCTGTACTTTCTATAGTGAATAGAGTTAG
GCAGGGATATTCACCATTATCGTTTCAGACCCACCTCCCAACCCCGAGGGGACCCGACAGGCCCGAAGGA
ATAGAAGAAGAAGGTGGAGAGAGAGACAGAGACAGATCCATTCGATTAGTGAACGGATCTCGACGGTATC
GCCGAATTCACAAATGGCAGTATTCATCCACAA
