>Addgene plasmid #116186 | pHAGE-BRAF-N486D | depositor partial sequence | sequence record 219059 | insert
ATGGCGGCGCTGAGCGGTGGCGGTGGTGGCGGCGCGGAGCCGGGCCAGGCTCTGTTCAACGGGGACATGG
AGCCCGAGGCCGGCGCCGGCGCCGGCGCCGCGGCCTCTTCGGCTGCGGACCCTGCCATTCCGGAGGAGGT
GTGGAATATCAAACAAATGATTAAGTTGACACAGGAACATATAGAGGCCCTATTGGACAAATTTGGTGGG
GAGCATAATCCACCATCAATATATCTGGAGGCCTATGAAGAATACACCAGCAAGCTAGATGCACTCCAAC
AAAGAGAACAACAGTTATTGGAATCTCTGGGGAACGGAACTGATTTTTCTGTTTCTAGCTCTGCATCAAT
GGATACCGTTACATCTTCTTCCTCTTCTAGCCTTTCAGTGCTACCTTCATCTCTTTCAGTTTTTCAAAAT
CCCACAGATGTGGCACGGAGCAACCCCAAGTCACCACAAAAACCTATCGTTAGAGTCTTCCTGCCCAACA
AACAGAGGACAGTGGTACCTGCAAGGTGTGGAGTTACAGTCCGAGACAGTCTAAAGAAAGCACTGATGAT
GAGAGGTCTAATCCCAGAGTGCTGTGCTGTTTACAGAATTCAGGATGGAGAGAAGAAACCAATTGGTTGG
GACACTGATATTTCCTGGCTTACTGGAGAAGAATTGCATGTGGAAGTGTTGGAGAATGTTCCACTTACAA
CACACAACTTTGTACGAAAAACGTTTTTCACCTTAGCATTTTGTGACTTTTGTCGAAAGCTGCTTTTCCA
GGGTTTCCGCTGTCAAACATGTGGTTATAAATTTCACCAGCGTTGTAGTACAGAAGTTCCACTGATGTGT
GTTAATTATGACCAACTTGATTTGCTGTTTGTCTCCAAGTTCTTTGAACACCACCCAATACCACAGGAAG
AGGCGTCCTTAGCAGAGACTGCCCTAACATCTGGATCATCCCCTTCCGCACCCGCCTCGGACTCTATTGG
GCCCCAAATTCTCACCAGTCCGTCTCCTTCAAAATCCATTCCAATTCCACAGCCCTTCCGACCAGCAGAT
GAAGATCATCGAAATCAATTTGGGCAACGAGACCGATCCTCATCAGCTCCCAATGTGCATATAAACACAA
TAGAACCTGTCAATATTGATGACTTGATTAGAGACCAAGGATTTCGTGGTGATGGAGGATCAACCACAGG
TTTGTCTGCTACCCCCCCTGCCTCATTACCTGGCTCACTAACTAACGTGAAAGCCTTACAGAAATCTCCA
GGACCTCAGCGAGAAAGGAAGTCATCTTCATCCTCAGAAGACAGGAATCGAATGAAAACACTTGGTAGAC
GGGACTCGAGTGATGATTGGGAGATTCCTGATGGGCAGATTACAGTGGGACAAAGAATTGGATCTGGATC
ATTTGGAACAGTCTACAAGGGAAAGTGGCATGGTGATGTGGCAGTGAAAATGTTGGATGTGACAGCACCT
ACACCTCAGCAGTTACAAGCCTTCAAAAATGAAGTAGGAGTACTCAGGAAAACACGACATGTGAATATCC
TACTCTTCATGGGCTATTCCACAAAGCCACAACTGGCTATTGTTACCCAGTGGTGTGAGGGCTCCAGCTT
GTATCACCATCTCCATATCATTGAGACCAAATTTGAGATGATCAAACTTATAGATATTGCACGACAGACT
GCACAGGGCATGGATTACTTACACGCCAAGTCAATCATCCACAGAGACCTCAAGAGTAATAATATATTTC
TTCATGAAGACCTCACAGTAAAAATAGGTGATTTTGGTCTAGCTACAGTGAAATCTCGATGGAGTGGGTC
CCATCAGTTTGAACAGTTGTCTGGATCCATTTTGTGGATGGCACCAGAAGTCATCAGAATGCAAGATAAA
AATCCATACAGCTTTCAGTCAGATGTATATGCATTTGGAATTGTTCTGTATGAATTGATGACTGGACAGT
TACCTTATTCAAACATCAACAACAGGGACCAGATAATTTTTATGGTGGGACGAGGATACCTGTCTCCAGA
TCTCAGTAAGGTACGGAGTAACTGTCCAAAAGCCATGAAGAGATTAATGGCAGAGTGCCTCAAAAAGAAA
AGAGATGAGAGACCACTCTTTCCCCAAATTCTCGCCTCTATTGAGCTGCTGGCCCGCTCATTGCCAAAAA
TTCACCGCAGTGCATCAGAACCCTCCTTGAATCGGGCTGGTTTCCAAACAGAGGATTTTAGTCTATATGC
TTGTGCTTCTCCAAAAACACCCATCCAGGCAGGGGGATATGGTGCGTTTCCTGTCCACTAG
